Addgene plasmid #87670: T7T3-PacI_MafB_ISH
Purpose: In situ probe for mouse Mafb
Depositing lab: Oscar Marin. Depositing organization: King's College London. Publication: Optimization of interneuron function by direct coupling of cell migration and axonal targeting. Lim L, Pakan JMP, Selten MM, Marques-Smith A, Llorca A, Bae SE, Rochefort NL, Marin O. Nat Neurosci. 2018 Jun 18. pii: 10.1038/s41593-018-0162-9. doi: 10.1038/s41593-018-0162-9. PubMed 29915195.
Backbone
  Vector backbone: pT7T3D-PacI
  Vector type: Bacterial Expression
Growth in bacteria
  Bacterial resistance: Ampicillin, 100 μg/mL
  Growth temperature: 37°C
  Growth strain: DH5alpha
  Copy number: High Copy
Gene/Insert
  Gene/Insert name: Mafb (alt name: BC016434.1)
  Species: M. musculus (mouse)
  Insert size (bp): 1766
  Entrez Gene: Mafb (a.k.a. Kreisler, Krml, Krml1, kr)
  Promoter: T7/T3
  Cloning method: Restriction Enzyme; 5′ cloning site EcoRI (not destroyed); 3′ cloning site NotI (not destroyed)
  Sequencing primers: 5′ T7p; 3′ T3p
Terms and licenses: Academic/Nonprofit Terms; Industry Terms: Not Available to Industry
How to cite: T7T3-PacI_MafB_ISH was a gift from Oscar Marin (Addgene plasmid # 87670 ; http://n2t.net/addgene:87670 ; RRID:Addgene_87670)
