[The description below was written by a language model from this plasmid's Addgene catalogue record and pLannotate feature annotations shown in this document.]
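Description:
T7T3-PacI_MafB_ISH is a small (about 4.6 kb) high-copy bacterial plasmid built on the pT7T3D-PacI backbone and intended as a template for making in situ hybridization probes against mouse Mafb. It is propagated in E. coli through a ColE1/pUC-type origin and selected with ampicillin via the bla (β-lactamase) gene and its own promoter. An f1 phage origin is also present, a standard phagemid element that permits single-stranded DNA production. Remnants of the lac region (a lacI fragment, CAP binding site, lac promoter and operator, and a lacZα fragment) flank the cloning site and are typical of this vector family; the insert interrupts the lacZα region.

The payload is a 1,766 bp mouse Mafb cDNA (catalogued under the alternative name BC016434.1), cloned between EcoRI and NotI sites that both remain intact. The annotated Mafb coding sequence covers roughly 970 bp of this insert, so the remainder presumably corresponds to untranslated cDNA sequence on either side. Mafb, also known as Kreisler or Krml, encodes a Maf-family transcription factor. The insert sits between convergent bacteriophage promoters: T7 upstream on the same strand as the coding sequence and T3 downstream on the opposite strand. In this arrangement, in vitro transcription from T3 should give antisense RNA complementary to the Mafb mRNA, the usual detection probe, while transcription from T7 should give the sense strand, commonly used as a negative control. Although catalogued as a bacterial expression vector, its stated purpose is riboprobe synthesis for detecting Mafb transcripts in mouse tissue rather than protein production.
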