Features (pLannotate 1.2.2; 12 found; start..end, strand, type, name):
      1..429     +  rep_origin     f1 ori (sequence partly withheld): f1 bacteriophage origin of replication; arrow indicates direction of (+) strand synthesis
    482..586     +  promoter       AmpR promoter: bla
    587..1447    +  CDS            AmpR: β-lactamase; bla; confers resistance to ampicillin, carbenicillin, and related antibiotics
   1618..2206    +  rep_origin     ori: high-copy-number ColE1/pMB1/pBR322/pUC origin of replication
   2389..2481    +  CDS            lacI (fragment): lac repressor; lacI; The lac repressor binds to the lac operator to inhibit transcription in E. coli. This inhibition can be relieved by adding lactose or isopropyl-β-D-thiogalactopyranoside (IPTG).
   2494..2515    +  protein_bind   CAP binding site: CAP binding activates transcription in the presence of cAMP. E. coli catabolite activator protein
   2530..2560    +  promoter       lac promoter: promoter for the E. coli lac operon
   2568..2584    +  protein_bind   lac operator: The lac repressor binds to the lac operator to inhibit transcription in E. coli. This inhibition can be relieved by adding lactose or isopropyl-β-D-thiogalactopyranoside (IPTG). lac repressor encoded by lacI
   2622..2640    +  promoter       T7 promoter: promoter for bacteriophage T7 RNA polymerase
   2787..3755    +  CDS            Mafb: MAFB_MOUSE - Also known as Krml, Maf1. Experimental evidence at protein level: Swiss-Prot protein existence level 1. Acts as a transcriptional activator or repressor. Plays a pivotal role in regulating lineage-specific hematopoiesis by repressing ETS1-mediated transcription of erythroid-specific genes in myeloid cells. Required for monocytic, macrophage, osteoclast, podocyte and islet beta cell differentiation. Involved in renal tubule survival and F4/80 maturation. Activates the insulin and glucagon promoters. Together with PAX6, transactivates weakly the glucagon gene promoter through the G1
   4427..4445    -  promoter       T3 promoter: promoter for bacteriophage T3 RNA polymerase
   4455..4609    +  CDS            lacZα (fragment): LacZα fragment of β-galactosidase; lacZ fragment
>Addgene plasmid #87670 | T7T3-PacI_MafB_ISH | addgene full sequence | sequence record 174327 | Addgene NGS Result
[124 nt withheld, positions 1-124]
C
[91 nt withheld, positions 126-216]
A
[49 nt withheld, positions 218-266]
CCTTTGACGTTGGAGTCCACGTTCTTT
[37 nt withheld, positions 294-330]
ACCCTATCTCGGTCTATTCTTTTGATTTATAAGGGATTTTGCCGATTTCGGCCTATTGGTTAAAAAATGA
GCTGATTTAACAAAAATTTAACGCGAATTTTAACAAAATATTAACGCTTACAATTTAGGTGGCACTTTTC
GGGGAAATGTGCGCGGAACCCCTATTTGTTTATTTTTCTAAATACATTCAAATATGTATCCGCTCATGAG
ACAATAACCCTGATAAATGCTTCAATAATATTGAAAAAGGAAGAGTATGAGTATTCAACATTTCCGTGTC
GCCCTTATTCCCTTTTTTGCGGCATTTTGCCTTCCTGTTTTTGCTCACCCAGAAACGCTGGTGAAAGTAA
AAGATGCTGAAGATCAGTTGGGTGCACGAGTGGGTTACATCGAACTGGATCTCAACAGCGGTAAGATCCT
TGAGAGTTTTCGCCCCGAAGAACGTTTTCCAATGATGAGCACTTTTAAAGTTCTGCTATGTGGCGCGGTA
TTATCCCGTATTGACGCCGGGCAAGAGCAACTCGGTCGCCGCATACACTATTCTCAGAATGACTTGGTTG
AGTACTCACCAGTCACAGAAAAGCATCTTACGGATGGCATGACAGTAAGAGAATTATGCAGTGCTGCCAT
AACCATGAGTGATAACACTGCGGCCAACTTACTTCTGACAACGATCGGAGGACCGAAGGAGCTAACCGCT
TTTTTGCACAACATGGGGGATCATGTAACTCGCCTTGATCGTTGGGAACCGGAGCTGAATGAAGCCATAC
CAAACGACGAGCGTGACACCACGATGCCTGTAGCAATGGCAACAACGTTGCGCAAACTATTAACTGGCGA
ACTACTTACTCTAGCTTCCCGGCAACAATTAATAGACTGGATGGAGGCGGATAAAGTTGCAGGACCACTT
CTGCGCTCGGCCCTTCCGGCTGGCTGGTTTATTGCTGATAAATCTGGAGCCGGTGAGCGTGGGTCTCGCG
GTATCATTGCAGCACTGGGGCCAGATGGTAAGCCCTCCCGTATCGTAGTTATCTACACGACGGGGAGTCA
GGCAACTATGGATGAACGAAATAGACAGATCGCTGAGATAGGTGCCTCACTGATTAAGCATTGGTAACTG
TCAGACCAAGTTTACTCATATATACTTTAGATTGATTTAAAACTTCATTTTTAATTTAAAAGGATCTAGG
TGAAGATCCTTTTTGATAATCTCATGACCAAAATCCCTTAACGTGAGTTTTCGTTCCACTGAGCGTCAGA
CCCCGTAGAAAAGATCAAAGGATCTTCTTGAGATCCTTTTTTTCTGCGCGTAATCTGCTGCTTGCAAACA
AAAAAACCACCGCTACCAGCGGTGGTTTGTTTGCCGGATCAAGAGCTACCAACTCTTTTTCCGAAGGTAA
CTGGCTTCAGCAGAGCGCAGATACCAAATACTGTTCTTCTAGTGTAGCCGTAGTTAGGCCACCACTTCAA
GAACTCTGTAGCACCGCCTACATACCTCGCTCTGCTAATCCTGTTACCAGTGGCTGCTGCCAGTGGCGAT
AAGTCGTGTCTTACCGGGTTGGACTCAAGACGATAGTTACCGGATAAGGCGCAGCGGTCGGGCTGAACGG
GGGGTTCGTGCACACAGCCCAGCTTGGAGCGAACGACCTACACCGAACTGAGATACCTACAGCGTGAGCT
ATGAGAAAGCGCCACGCTTCCCGAAGGGAGAAAGGCGGACAGGTATCCGGTAAGCGGCAGGGTCGGAACA
GGAGAGCGCACGAGGGAGCTTCCAGGGGGAAACGCCTGGTATCTTTATAGTCCTGTCGGGTTTCGCCACC
TCTGACTTGAGCGTCGATTTTTGTGATGCTCGTCAGGGGGGCGGAGCCTATGGAAAAACGCCAGCAACGC
GGCCTTTTTACGGTTCCTGGCCTTTTGCTGGCCTTTTGCTCACATGTTCTTTCCTGCGTTATCCCCTGAT
TCTGTGGATAACCGTATTACCGCCTTTGAGTGAGCTGATACCGCTCGCCGCAGCCGAACGACCGAGCGCA
GCGAGTCAGTGAGCGAGGAAGCGGAAGAGCGCCCAATACGCAAACCGCCTCTCCCCGCGCGTTGGCCGAT
TCATTAATGCAGCTGGCACGACAGGTTTCCCGACTGGAAAGCGGGCAGTGAGCGCAACGCAATTAATGTG
AGTTAGCTCACTCATTAGGCACCCCAGGCTTTACACTTTATGCTTCCGGCTCGTATGTTGTGTGGAATTG
TGAGCGGATAACAATTTCACACAGGAAACAGCTATGACATGATTACGAATTTAATACGACTCACTATAGG
GAATTTGGCCCTCGAGGCCAAGAATTCCCGGGATATCGTCGACCCACGCGTCCGTGCCGCTCTTCGCCCC
CGCGTTTGGCTCGGCGCGTCCCGGCCGGCCGCAAAGTTTTCCCCGCGGCAGCGGCGGCTGAGCCTCGCTT
TTAGCGATGGCCGCGGAGCTGAGCATGGGGCAAGAGCTGCCCACCAGCCCACTGGCCATGGAGTACGTCA
ACGACTTCGACCTTCTCAAGTTCGACGTGAAGAAGGAGCCCCTGGGGCGCGCGGAGCGTCCGGGCCGGCC
ATGCACACGCCTGCAGCCTGCTGGCTCGGTGTCGTCCACCCCGCTCAGCACTCCGTGCAGCTCCGTGCCT
TCTTCTCCCAGCTTCAGTCCGACTGAACCGAAGACCCATCTCGAGGACCTGTACTGGATGGCGAGCAACT
ACCAGCAGATGAACCCCGAGGCACTCAACCTGACGCCCGAGGACGCGGTGGAGGCGCTCATCGGTTCGCA
CCCAGTGCCCCAGCCGCTGCAGAGCTTCGACGGCTTCCGTAGTGCGCACCACCATCACCACCACCACCAC
CCTCATCCGCACCACGGGTACCCAGGAGCAGGTGTGACTCACGATGACCTGGGCCAGCACGCTCACCCGC
ACCATCACCATCATCACCAAGCGTCGCCCCCGCCGTCCAGCGCTGCCAGTCCCGCGCAACAGCTACCCAC
TAGCCACCCGGGGCCGGGACCGCACGCAACAGCCGCGGCGACGGCTGCGGGCGGCAACGGTAGTGTGGAG
GACCGCTTCTCTGATGACCAGCTGGTGTCCATGTCGGTGCGTGAGCTGAACCGCCACCTGCGGGGCTTCA
CCAAGGACGAGGTGATCCGCCTGAAGCAGAAGCGGCGGACCCTGAAGAACCGGGGCTACGCCCAGTCGTG
CAGGTATAAACGCGTCCAGCAGAAACATCACCTGGAGAACGAGAAGACGCAGCTCATTCAGCAGGTGGAG
CAGCTTAAGCAGGAGGTGTCCCGGCTGGCCCGCGAGAGAGACGCCTACAAGGTCAAGTGCGAGAAACTCG
CCAACTCCGGCTTCAGGGAGGCGGGCTCCACCAGCGACAGCCCCTCCTCTCCTGAGTTCTTTCTGTGAGT
CCTGGCGGGTCCGGCCCCCGCCCTTGCCCTGGCCCAGACTCCCTATTCTGCGCCCCTAGCCCTGGACTCC
CTGTCCCTGCCATGGCCCCGGCCTTGACCTGTTTGACTTGAGCTAGAGGGAGGAAGGACGCGCGGGTCGC
GGGAGTCAGGCGGGAGCACGGGCGGGCAGAGAACCTTGGCTAAGAAGAGGGCAGCTCAGGGCGGCGCAGC
CTCTTAGACTTGGGCAGAGTTAGAGAGACCCGGGCGGGTGCGAGGTCCGGGAGTAACTTTTCTCCAAGCT
GGAAGGCCGCGAGGCTTATTCCAAGGAGTCGCCAAGGCCGTCTGGACACTTCTGGCTCTGAGAACTTTGT
GAGTGCCAGGGCCGCCGCTTTGCAGCCCAGGACTCAGTTCGTCCCAGGAAGAGCAGAGGAGAGGAGAGGG
ACTCTGGAGTCCCCGTGGGCACGAGGCAAGGCTGAGCTAAGGAAGGAAAAACAGACAGATCTGTCTGTCC
AGAGTACGGAGAACACTGGCTCTCAGCCGGAGACGCGGGCCTCAGTTAGGACTTTCGGCGCGCGAAGGAA
AAAAAAAATCTCATCAGTTTTAATGCCTGCTCGATTATATAGAAAAATACGAAAATCTGCATTAAAAATA
TTAATCCTGCATGCTGGACATGTATGGAGCTTATTCCCTTTAGTGAGGGTTAATTTTAGCTTGGCACTGG
CCGTCGTTTTACAACGTCGTGACTGGGAAAACCCTGGCGTTACCCAACTTAATCGCCTTGCAGCACATCC
CCCTTTCGCCAGCTGGCGTAATAGCGAAGAGGCCCGCACCGATCGCCCTTCCCAACAGTTGCGCAGCCTG
AATGGCGAATGGG
